Addgene plasmid #89252: pET-6xHis-(pos14)GFP
Purpose: Expresses GFP with +14 theoretical charge in E.Coli
Depositing lab: David Liu. Depositing organization: Harvard University. Publication: Cellular uptake mechanisms and endosomal trafficking of supercharged proteins. Thompson DB, Villasenor R, Dorr BM, Zerial M, Liu DR. Chem Biol. 2012 Jul 27;19(7):831-43. doi: 10.1016/j.chembiol.2012.06.014. PubMed 22840771.
Backbone
  Vector backbone: pET29
  Backbone manufacturer: Novagen
  Backbone size w/o insert (bp): 5152
  Total vector size (bp): 5896
  Vector type: Bacterial Expression
Growth in bacteria
  Bacterial resistance: Ampicillin, 100 μg/mL
  Growth temperature: 37°C
  Growth strain: DH5alpha
  Growth instructions: Can also maintain in Mach1. For protein expression, transform into BL21 Star (DE3) cells. Induce at 0.6 OD with 0.5 mM IPTG final concentration. Growing overnight (16 hours) at 20-25 C.
  Copy number: High Copy
Gene/Insert
  Gene/Insert name: His6-(pos16)-GFP
  Species: Synthetic
  Insert size (bp): 745
  Promoter: T7
  Tag / fusion protein: His6 (N terminal on insert)
  Cloning method: Gibson Cloning
  Sequencing primers: 5′ T7 Promoter; 3′ T7 Terminator
Terms and licenses: Academic/Nonprofit Terms; Industry Terms: Not Available to Industry
How to cite: pET-6xHis-(pos14)GFP was a gift from David Liu (Addgene plasmid # 89252 ; http://n2t.net/addgene:89252 ; RRID:Addgene_89252)
