[The description below was written by a language model from this plasmid's Addgene catalogue record and pLannotate feature annotations shown in this document.]
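Description:
pET-6xHis-(pos14)GFP is a bacterial expression plasmid of about 5.9 kb, built on a Novagen pET29-type backbone, for producing a positively supercharged GFP variant in E. coli. It replicates from a ColE1/pMB1-family origin flanked by the pBR322-derived bom and rop regions. The catalogue lists it as high copy, although rop normally moderates copy number. Selection is by ampicillin through the β-lactamase gene and its own promoter, which matches the recorded resistance even though standard pET29 vectors carry kanamycin resistance. An f1 phage origin is also present, and short tetracycline-resistance fragments are backbone remnants rather than a functional marker.

The payload is a synthetic insert of roughly 745 bp, assembled by Gibson cloning. It encodes a GFP that the annotation matches to superfolder GFP, with an N-terminal His6 tag for metal-affinity purification. The plasmid name and stated purpose give a theoretical net charge of +14, whereas the insert field reads "pos16", and the record does not resolve this discrepancy. Expression is driven by a T7 promoter with an adjacent lac operator, followed by the T7 gene 10 ribosome binding site and ending at the T7 terminator. The plasmid-borne lacI gene supplies repressor, so transcription stays off until IPTG induction in a DE3-type host that provides T7 RNA polymerase. Fragmentary S-tag and SET1 matches lie between the GFP coding region and the terminator; they are probably residual vector sequence, and the record does not show whether they are translated.

The associated publication concerns cellular uptake mechanisms and endosomal trafficking of supercharged proteins. The construct therefore serves to produce purified, fluorescent cationic GFP for such studies, most likely as one member of a series with graded charge.
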