Features (pLannotate 1.2.2; 19 found; start..end, strand, type, name):
    600..621     +  protein_bind   CAP binding site: CAP binding activates transcription in the presence of cAMP. E. coli catabolite activator protein
    636..700     +  CDS            TcR (fragment): tetracycline efflux protein; tet; confers resistance to tetracycline
    762..1142    -  CDS            YPB1_ECOLX: Protein predicted: Swiss-Prot protein existence level 4. From Escherichia coli.
   1159..1350    +  CDS            rop: Rop protein, which maintains plasmids at low copy number; rop
   1452..1591    +  misc_feature   bom: basis of mobility region from pBR322
   1777..2365    -  rep_origin     ori: high-copy-number ColE1/pMB1/pBR322/pUC origin of replication
   2446..2538    +  promoter       AmpR promoter: bla
   2539..3399    +  CDS            AmpR: β-lactamase; bla; confers resistance to ampicillin, carbenicillin, and related antibiotics
   3514..3969    -  rep_origin     f1 ori (sequence partly withheld): f1 bacteriophage origin of replication; arrow indicates direction of (+) strand synthesis
   4006..4053    -  terminator     T7 terminator: transcription terminator for bacteriophage T7 RNA polymerase
   4061..4078    -  CDS            SET1 (fragment): solubility-enhancement tag derived from T7 phage gene 10B
   4108..4149    -  CDS            S-Tag (fragment): affinity and epitope tag derived from pancreatic ribonuclease A
   4177..4887    -  CDS            Superfolder GFP: Superfolder GFP is a basic (constitutively fluorescent) green fluorescent protein published in 2005, derived from Aequorea victoria. It is reported to be a very rapidly-maturing weak dimer.
   4927..4949    -  RBS            RBS: efficient ribosome binding site from bacteriophage T7 gene 10 (Olins and Rangwala, 1989)
   4964..4988    -  protein_bind   lac operator: The lac repressor binds to the lac operator to inhibit transcription in E. coli. This inhibition can be relieved by adding lactose or isopropyl-β-D-thiogalactopyranoside (IPTG). lac repressor encoded by lacI
   4989..5007    -  promoter       T7 promoter: promoter for bacteriophage T7 RNA polymerase
   5033..5312    +  CDS            TcR (fragment): tetracycline efflux protein; tet; confers resistance to tetracycline
   5320..5397    +  promoter       lacI promoter: lacI
   5398..587     +  CDS            lacI (across the origin): lac repressor; lacI; The lac repressor binds to the lac operator to inhibit transcription in E. coli. This inhibition can be relieved by adding lactose or isopropyl-β-D-thiogalactopyranoside (IPTG).
>Addgene plasmid #89252 | pET-6xHis-(pos14)GFP | addgene full sequence | sequence record 176158 | Addgene NGS Result
GTACGCGACTGGGCGTGGAGCATCTGGTCGCATTGGGTCACCAGCAAATCGCGCTGTTAGCGGGCCCATT
AAGTTCTGTCTCGGCGCGTCTGCGTCTGGCTGGCTGGCATAAATATCTCACTCGCAATCAAATTCAGCCG
ATAGCGGAACGGGAAGGCGACTGGAGTGCCATGTCCGGTTTTCAACAAACCATGCAAATGCTGAATGAGG
GCATCGTTCCCACTGCGATGCTGGTTGCCAACGATCAGATGGCGCTGGGCGCAATGCGCGCCATTACCGA
GTCCGGGCTGCGCGTTGGTGCGGACATCTCGGTAGTGGGATACGACGATACCGAAGACAGCTCATGTTAT
ATCCCGCCGTTAACCACCATCAAACAGGATTTTCGCCTGCTGGGGCAAACCAGCGTGGACCGCTTGCTGC
AACTCTCTCAGGGCCAGGCGGTGAAGGGCAATCAGCTGTTGCCCGTCTCACTGGTGAAAAGAAAAACCAC
CCTGGCGCCCAATACGCAAACCGCCTCTCCCCGCGCGTTGGCCGATTCATTAATGCAGCTGGCACGACAG
GTTTCCCGACTGGAAAGCGGGCAGTGAGCGCAACGCAATTAATGTAAGTTAGCTCACTCATTAGGCACCG
GGATCTCGACCGATGCCCTTGAGAGCCTTCAACCCAGTCAGCTCCTTCCGGTGGGCGCGGGGCATGACTA
GCATGATCGTGCTCCTGTCGTTGAGGACCCGGCTAGGCTGGCGGGGTTGCCTTACTGGTTAGCAGAATGA
ATCACCGATACGCGAGCGAACGTGAAGCGACTGCTGCTGCAAAACGTCTGCGACCTGAGCAACAACATGA
ATGGTCTTCGGTTTCCGTGTTTCGTAAAGTCTGGAAACGCGGAAGTCAGCGCCCTGCACCATTATGTTCC
GGATCTGCATCGCAGGATGCTGCTGGCTACCCTGTGGAACACCTACATCTGTATTAACGAAGCGCTGGCA
TTGACCCTGAGTGATTTTTCTCTGGTCCCGCCGCATCCATACCGCCAGTTGTTTACCCTCACAACGTTCC
AGTAACCGGGCATGTTCATCATCAGTAACCCGTATCGTGAGCATCCTCTCTCGTTTCATCGGTATCATTA
CCCCCATGAACAGAAATCCCCCTTACACGGAGGCATCAGTGACCAAACAGGAAAAAACCGCCCTTAACAT
GGCCCGCTTTATCAGAAGCCAGACATTAACGCTTCTGGAGAAACTCAACGAGCTGGACGCGGATGAACAG
GCAGACATCTGTGAATCGCTTCACGACCACGCTGATGAGCTTTACCGCAGCTGCCTCGCGCGTTTCGGTG
ATGACGGTGAAAACCTCTGACACATGCAGCTCCCGGAGACGGTCACAGCTTGTCTGTAAGCGGATGCCGG
GAGCAGACAAGCCCGTCAGGGCGCGTCAGCGGGTGTTGGCGGGTGTCGGGGCGCAGCCATGACCCAGTCA
CGTAGCGATAGCGGAGTGTATACTGGCTTAACTATGCGGCATCAGAGCAGATTGTACTGAGAGTGCACCA
TTGCGGTGTGAAATACCGCACAGATGCGTAAGGAGAAAATACCGCATCAGGCGCTCTTCCGCTTCCTCGC
TCACTGACTCGCTGCGCTCGGTCGTTCGGCTGCGGCGAGCGGTATCAGCTCACTCAAAGGCGGTAATACG
GTTATCCACAGAATCAGGGGATAACGCAGGAAAGAACATGTGAGCAAAAGGCCAGCAAAAGGCCAGGAAC
CGTAAAAAGGCCGCGTTGCTGGCGTTTTTCCATAGGCTCCGCCCCCCTGACGAGCATCACAAAAATCGAC
GCTCAAGTCAGAGGTGGCGAAACCCGACAGGACTATAAAGATACCAGGCGTTTCCCCCTGGAAGCTCCCT
CGTGCGCTCTCCTGTTCCGACCCTGCCGCTTACCGGATACCTGTCCGCCTTTCTCCCTTCGGGAAGCGTG
GCGCTTTCTCATAGCTCACGCTGTAGGTATCTCAGTTCGGTGTAGGTCGTTCGCTCCAAGCTGGGCTGTG
TGCACGAACCCCCCGTTCAGCCCGACCGCTGCGCCTTATCCGGTAACTATCGTCTTGAGTCCAACCCGGT
AAGACACGACTTATCGCCACTGGCAGCAGCCACTGGTAACAGGATTAGCAGAGCGAGGTATGTAGGCGGT
GCTACAGAGTTCTTGAAGTGGTGGCCTAACTACGGCTACACTAGAAGGACAGTATTTGGTATCTGCGCTC
TGCTGAAGCCAGTTACCTTCGGAAAAAGAGTTGGTAGCTCTTGATCCGGCAAACAAACCACCGCTGGTAG
CGGTGGTTTTTTTGTTTGCAAGCAGCAGATTACGCGCAGAAAAAAAGGATCTCAAGAAGATCCTTTGATC
TTTTCTACGGGGTCTGACGCTCAGTGGAACGAAAACTCACGTTAAGGGATTTTGGTCATGACCTATTTGT
TTATTTTTCTAAATACATTCAAATATGTATCCGCTCATGAGACAATAACCCTGATAAATGCTTCAATCAT
GATTGAAAAAGGAAGAGTATGAGTATTCAACATTTCCGTGTCGCCCTTATTCCCTTTTTTGCGGCATTTT
GCCTTCCTGTTTTTGCTCACCCAGAAACGCTGGTGAAAGTAAAAGATGCTGAAGATCAGTTGGGTGCACG
AGTGGGTTACATCGAACTGGATCTCAACAGCGGTAAGATCCTTGAGAGTTTTCGCCCCGAAGAACGTTTT
CCAATGATGAGCACTTTTAAAGTTCTGCTATGTGGCGCGGTATTATCCCGTATTGACGCCGGGCAAGAGC
AACTCGGTCGCCGCATACACTATTCTCAGAATGACTTGGTTGAGTACTCACCAGTCACAGAAAAGCATCT
TACGGATGGCATGACAGTAAGAGAATTATGCAGTGCTGCCATAACCATGAGTGATAACACTGCGGCCAAC
TTACTTCTGACAACGATCGGAGGACCGAAGGAGCTAACCGCTTTTTTGCACAACATGGGGGATCATGTAA
CTCGCCTTGATCGTTGGGAACCGGAGCTGAATGAAGCCATACCAAACGACGAGCGTGACACCACGATGCC
TGTAGCAATGGCAACAACGTTGCGCAAACTATTAACTGGCGAACTACTTACTCTAGCTTCCCGGCAACAA
TTAATAGACTGGATGGAGGCGGATAAAGTTGCAGGACCACTTCTGCGCTCGGCCCTTCCGGCTGGCTGGT
TTATTGCTGATAAATCTGGAGCCGGTGAGCGTGGGTCTCGCGGTATCATTGCAGCACTGGGGCCAGATGG
TAAGCCCTCCCGTATCGTAGTTATCTACACGACGGGGAGTCAGGCAACTATGGATGAACGAAATAGACAG
ATCGCTGAGATAGGTGCCTCACTGATTAAGCATTGGTAACTGTCAGACCAAGTTTACTCATATATACTTT
AGATTGATTTAAAACTTCATTTTTAATTTAAAAGGATCTAGGTGAAGATCCTTTTTGATAATCTCATGCC
ATCGTGCCGCCAGAAATTGTAAACGTTAATATTTTGTTAAAATTCGCGTTAAATTTTTGTTAAATCAGCT
CATTTTTTAACCAATAGGCCGAAATCGGCAAAATCCCTTATAAATCAAAAGAATAGACCGAGATAGGGT
[37 nt withheld, positions 3640-3676]
AAAGAACGTGGACTCCAACGTCAAAGG
[49 nt withheld, positions 3704-3752]
T
[91 nt withheld, positions 3754-3844]
G
[124 nt withheld, positions 3846-3969]
CCCATTCGCCAATCCGGATATAGTTCCTCCTTTCAGCAAAAAACCCCTCAAGACCCGTTTAGAGGCCCCA
AGGGGTTATGCTAGTTATTGCTCAGCGGTGGCAGCAGCCTAGGTTAATTAAGCTGCGCTAGTAGACGAGT
CCATGTGCTGGCGTTCAAATTTCGCAGCAGCGGTTTCTTTACCAGACTCGAGGGTACCTCATTATTACTT
GTAGAGTTCGTCCATTCCGTGAGTAATGCCTGCAGCGGTCACGAATTCTAACAGAACCATGTGATCGCGT
TTTTCGTTCGGATCTTTGCTCAGTGCTGACTGGGTGCTCAGGTAGTGGTTGTCAGGTAACAGTACAGGCC
CGTCACCAATCGGCGTGTTTTGTTGATAATGATCCGCTAATTGAACGCTGCCGTCTTCCACGTTATGGCG
AATTTTGAAATTTGCCTTGATACCGTTTTTCTGTTTATCGGCCGTAATATACACCTTATGAGAATTAAAG
TTATAACGCAGCTTATGGCCTAAAATGTTGCCTTTTTCTTTGAAGTCACGACCTTTCAGTTTGATACGAT
TTACTAATGTGCGGCCTTTAAATTTCACTTCCGCACGCGTTTTATATTTGCCATCCTTCTTGAAGCTGAT
TGTACGCTCTTGAACATATCCTTTAGGCATGGCTGATTTGAAAAAATCGTGACGTTTCATATGTTTAGGG
TAACGACTGAAGCACTGAACGCCATAGGTCAGGGTGGTCACTAAGGTGGGCCACGGAACGGGTAATTTGC
CTGTTGTGCAAATAAACTTCAGGGTCAATTTACCACGGGTAGCGTCACCTTCGCCTTCGCCGCGCACGCT
AAATTTGTGACCGTTCACGTCGCCGTCTAATTCCACTAAGATCGGTACTACACCCGTAAACAGACGTTCA
CCTTTGCTAGCGCCACCGTGATGGTGGTGGTGATGACCCATGGTATATCTCCTTCTTAAAGTTAAACAAA
ATTATTTCTAGAGGGGAATTGTTATCCGCTCACAATTCCCCTATAGTGAGTCGTATTAATTTCGCGGGAT
CGAGATCGATCTCGATCCTCTACGCCGGACGCATCGTGGCCGGCATCACCGGCGCCACAGGTGCGGTTGC
TGGCGCCTATATCGCCGACATCACCGATGGGGAAGATCGGGCTCGCCACTTCGGGCTCATGAGCGCTTGT
TTCGGCGTGGGTATGGTGGCAGGCCCCGTGGCCGGGGGACTGTTGGGCGCCATCTCCTTGCATGCACCAT
TCCTTGCGGCGGCGGTGCTCAACGGCCTCAACCTACTACTGGGCTGCTTCCTAATGCAGGAGTCGCATAA
GGGAGAGCGTCGAGATCCCGGACACCATCGAATGGCGCAAAACCTTTCGCGGTATGGCATGATAGCGCCC
GGAAGAGAGTCAATTCAGGGTGGTGAATGTGAAACCAGTAACGTTATACGATGTCGCAGAGTATGCCGGT
GTCTCTTATCAGACCGTTTCCCGCGTGGTGAACCAGGCCAGCCACGTTTCTGCGAAAACGCGGGAAAAAG
TGGAAGCGGCGATGGCGGAGCTGAATTACATTCCCAACCGCGTGGCACAACAACTGGCGGGCAAACAGTC
GTTGCTGATTGGCGTTGCCACCTCCAGTCTGGCCCTGCACGCGCCGTCGCAAATTGTCGCGGCGATTAAA
TCTCGCGCCGATCAACTGGGTGCCAGCGTGGTGGTGTCGATGGTAGAACGAAGCGGCGTCGAAGCCTGTA
AAGCGGCGGTGCACAATCTTCTCGCGCAACGCGTCAGTGGGCTGATCATTAACTATCCGCTGGATGACCA
GGATGCCATTGCTGTGGAAGCTGCCTGCACTAATGTTCCGGCGTTATTTCTTGATGTCTCTGACCAGACA
CCCATCAACAGTATTATTTTCTCCCATGAAGACG
