>Addgene plasmid #89252 | pET-6xHis-(pos14)GFP | depositor partial sequence | sequence record 172902 | T7 Promoter
ATGGGTCATCACCACCACCATCACGGTGGCGCTAGCAAAGGTGAACGTCTGTTTACGGGTGTAGTACCGA
TCTTAGTGGAATTAGACGGCGACGTGAACGGTCACAAATTTAGCGTGCGCGGCGAAGGCGAAGGTGACGC
TACCCGTGGTAAATTGACCCTGAAGTTTATTTGCACAACAGGCAAATTACCCGTTCCGTGGCCCACCTTA
GTGACCACCCTGACCTATGGCGTTCAGTGCTTCAGTCGTTACCCTAAACATATGAAACGTCACGATTTTT
TCAAATCAGCCATGCCTAAAGGATATGTTCAAGAGCGTACAATCAGCTTCAAGAAGGATGGCAAATATAA
AACGCGTGCGGAAGTGAAATTTAAAGGCCGCACATTAGTAAATCGTATCAAACTGAAAGGTCGTGACTTC
AAAGAAAAAGGCAACATTTTAGGCCATAAACTGCGTTATAACTTTAATTCTCATAAGGTGTATATTACGG
CCGATAAACAGAAAAACGGTATCAAGGCAAATTTCAAAATTCGCCATAACGTGGAAGACGGCAGCGTTCA
ATTAGCGGATCATTATCAACAAAACACGCCGATTGGTGACGGGCCTGTACTGTTACCTGACAACCACTAC
CTGAGCACCCAGTCAGCACTGAGCAAAGATCCGAACGAAAAACGCGATCACATGGTTCTGTTAGAATTCG
TGACCGCTGCAGGCATTACTCACGGAATGGACGAACTCTACAAG
